Addgene plasmid #45150: Cre Stoplight
Depositing lab: Thomas Hughes. Depositing organization: Montana State University. Publication: Cre stoplight: a red/green fluorescent reporter of Cre recombinase expression in living cells. Yang YS, Hughes TE. Biotechniques. 2001 Nov;31(5):1036, 1038, 1040-1. 10.2144/01315st03 PubMed 11730010.
Backbone
  Vector backbone: pcDNA3.1
  Backbone manufacturer: Invitrogene
  Backbone size w/o insert (bp): 3342
  Total vector size (bp): 5387
  Vector type: Mammalian Expression
Growth in bacteria
  Bacterial resistance: Ampicillin, 100 μg/mL
  Growth temperature: 37°C
  Growth strain: DH5alpha
  Copy number: High Copy
Gene/Insert
  Gene/Insert name: Cre Stoplight (alt name: Original Stoplight)
  Insert size (bp): 2045
  Promoter: CMV
  Tag / fusion protein: DsRed (N terminal on insert); EGFP (C terminal on insert)
  Cloning method: Restriction Enzyme; 5′ cloning site refer to map (unknown if destroyed); 3′ cloning site refer to map (unknown if destroyed)
  Sequencing primers: 5′ T7; 3′ M13 reverse
Terms and licenses: Academic/Nonprofit Terms; Industry Terms: Not Available to Industry
How to cite: Cre Stoplight was a gift from Thomas Hughes (Addgene plasmid # 45150 ; http://n2t.net/addgene:45150 ; RRID:Addgene_45150)
