[The description below was written by a language model from this plasmid's Addgene catalogue record and the feature table of its GenBank file.]
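Description:
Cre Stoplight is a mammalian expression plasmid built on a pcDNA3.1-derived backbone that reports Cre recombinase activity in living cells through a red-to-green fluorescence switch. It is propagated in E. coli at high copy from a ColE1/pUC-type origin and selected with ampicillin through the beta-lactamase (AmpR) gene. The annotated map shows no mammalian selection marker, so the plasmid appears suited mainly to transient transfection. The catalogue lists a total size of 5387 bp, while the held sequence record is 5385 bp, a trivial difference.

The reporter cassette is driven by the human CMV immediate-early enhancer and promoter, with a T7 promoter just downstream. Next comes a loxH site, a lox variant that remains compatible with loxP, followed by a Kozak sequence and a mammalian codon-optimized wild-type DsRed (DsRed1) coding sequence. Downstream of DsRed lie an annotated 6xHis segment, the bovine growth hormone polyadenylation signal and a T7 terminator, and then a loxP site. After that site sit a second Kozak sequence, the EGFP coding sequence and an SV40 polyadenylation signal.

Although the catalogue lists DsRed and EGFP as N- and C-terminal tags, the map shows two separate open reading frames rather than a fusion protein. Without Cre, transcription from CMV yields DsRed and ends at the bGH signal, so cells fluoresce red and EGFP stays silent. Cre-mediated recombination between the two lox sites excises DsRed and its terminators, placing EGFP directly under CMV control and turning cells green. The construct is used to detect and monitor Cre expression or to validate Cre-delivery tools in cultured cells.
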