LOCUS       Exported 5385 bp ds-DNA circular SYN 12-MAY-2021
DEFINITION  synthetic circular DNA
ACCESSION   .
VERSION     .
KEYWORDS    Cre Stoplight
SOURCE      synthetic DNA construct
  ORGANISM  synthetic DNA construct
REFERENCE   1 (bases 1 to 5385)
  AUTHORS   Yang YS, Hughes TE
  TITLE     Cre stoplight: a red/green fluorescent reporter of Cre recombinase
            expression in living cells.
  JOURNAL   Biotechniques. 2001 Nov;31(5):1036, 1038, 1040-1.
  PUBMED    11730010
REFERENCE   2 (bases 1 to 5385)
  AUTHORS   .
  TITLE     Direct Submission
  JOURNAL   Exported May 12, 2021 from SnapGene Server 1.1.58
            http://www.snapgene.com
FEATURES             Location/Qualifiers
     source          1..5385
                     /organism="synthetic DNA construct"
                     /mol_type="other DNA"
     promoter        6..209
                     /label=CMV promoter
                     /note="human cytomegalovirus (CMV) immediate early
                     promoter"
     primer_bind     160..180
                     /label=CMV-F
                     /note="Human CMV immediate early promoter, forward primer"
     primer_bind     254..273
                     /label=T7
                     /note="T7 promoter, forward primer"
     promoter        254..272
                     /label=T7 promoter
                     /note="promoter for bacteriophage T7 RNA polymerase"
     protein_bind    292..325
                     /label=loxH
                     /bound_moiety="Cre recombinase"
                     /note="Cre-mediated recombination occurs in the 8-bp core
                     sequence (GCATACAT). The loxH variant was optimized for
                     expression constructs but remains compatible with loxP."
     regulatory      355..364
                     /regulatory_class="other"
                     /note="vertebrate consensus sequence for strong initiation
                     of translation (Kozak, 1987)"
     CDS             361..1041
                     /codon_start=1
                     /product="wild-type DsRed"
                     /label=DsRed1
                     /note="mammalian codon-optimized"
                     /translation="MVRSSKNVIKEFMRFKVRMEGTVNGHEFEIEGEGEGRPYEGHNTV
                     KLKVTKGGPLPFAWDILSPQFQYGSKVYVKHPADIPDYKKLSFPEGFKWERVMNFEDGG
                     VVTVTQDSSLQDGCFIYKVKFIGVNFPSDGPVMQKKTMGWEASTERLYPRDGVLKGEIH
                     KALKLKDGGHYLVEFKSIYMAKKPVQLPGYYYVDSKLDITSHNEDYTIVEQYERTEGRH
                     HLFL"
     primer_bind     complement(544..564)
                     /label=DsRed1-N
                     /note="DsRed1, reverse primer"
     primer_bind     762..781
                     /label=mCherry-F
                     /note="mCherry, forward primer"
     primer_bind     956..979
                     /label=DsRed1-C
                     /note="DsRed1, forward primer"
     CDS             1114..1131
                     /codon_start=1
                     /product="6xHis affinity tag"
                     /label=6xHis
                     /translation="HHHHHH"
     primer_bind     complement(1148..1165)
                     /label=BGH-rev
                     /note="Bovine growth hormone terminator, reverse primer.
                     Also called BGH reverse"
     polyA_signal    1154..1361
                     /label=bGH poly(A) signal
                     /note="bovine growth hormone polyadenylation signal"
     primer_bind     complement(1419..1437)
                     /label=T7 Term
                     /note="T7 terminator, reverse primer"
     terminator      1433..1480
                     /label=T7 terminator
                     /note="transcription terminator for bacteriophage T7 RNA
                     polymerase"
     protein_bind    1526..1559
                     /label=loxP
                     /bound_moiety="Cre recombinase"
                     /note="Cre-mediated recombination occurs in the 8-bp core
                     sequence (GCATACAT)."
     regulatory      1589..1598
                     /regulatory_class="other"
                     /note="vertebrate consensus sequence for strong initiation
                     of translation (Kozak, 1987)"
     CDS             1595..2314
                     /codon_start=1
                     /product="the original enhanced GFP (Yang et al., 1996)"
                     /label=EGFP
                     /note="mammalian codon-optimized"
                     /translation="MVSKGEELFTGVVPILVELDGDVNGHKFSVSGEGEGDATYGKLTL
                     KFICTTGKLPVPWPTLVTTLTYGVQCFSRYPDHMKQHDFFKSAMPEGYVQERTIFFKDD
                     GNYKTRAEVKFEGDTLVNRIELKGIDFKEDGNILGHKLEYNYNSHNVYIMADKQKNGIK
                     VNFKIRHNIEDGSVQLADHYQQNTPIGDGPVLLPDNHYLSTQSALSKDPNEKRDHMVLL
                     EFVTAAGITLGMDELYK"
     CDS             1595..2311
                     /codon_start=1
                     /product="enhanced GFP"
                     /label=EGFP
                     /translation="MVSKGEELFTGVVPILVELDGDVNGHKFSVSGEGEGDATYGKLTL
                     KFICTTGKLPVPWPTLVTTLTYGVQCFSRYPDHMKQHDFFKSAMPEGYVQERTIFFKDD
                     GNYKTRAEVKFEGDTLVNRIELKGIDFKEDGNILGHKLEYNYNSHNVYIMADKQKNGIK
                     VNFKIRHNIEDGSVQLADHYQQNTPIGDGPVLLPDNHYLSTQSALSKDPNEKRDHMVLL
                     EFVTAAGITLGMDELYK"
     primer_bind     complement(1640..1661)
                     /label=EGFP-N
                     /note="EGFP, reverse primer"
     primer_bind     complement(1901..1920)
                     /label=EXFP-R
                     /note="For distinguishing EGFP variants, reverse primer"
     primer_bind     2248..2269
                     /label=EGFP-C
                     /note="EGFP, forward primer"
     polyA_signal    2452..2573
                     /label=SV40 poly(A) signal
                     /note="SV40 polyadenylation signal"
     primer_bind     complement(2489..2508)
                     /label=SV40pA-R
                     /note="SV40 polyA, reverse primer"
     primer_bind     2543..2562
                     /label=EBV-rev
                     /note="SV40 polyA terminator, reverse primer"
     primer_bind     complement(2622..2638)
                     /label=M13 rev
                     /note="common sequencing primer, one of multiple similar
                     variants"
     primer_bind     complement(2622..2638)
                     /label=M13 Reverse
                     /note="In lacZ gene. Also called M13-rev"
     primer_bind     complement(2635..2657)
                     /label=M13/pUC Reverse
                     /note="In lacZ gene"
     protein_bind    2646..2662
                     /label=lac operator
                     /bound_moiety="lac repressor encoded by lacI"
                     /note="The lac repressor binds to the lac operator to
                     inhibit transcription in E. coli. This inhibition can be
                     relieved by adding lactose or
                     isopropyl-beta-D-thiogalactopyranoside (IPTG)."
     promoter        complement(2670..2700)
                     /label=lac promoter
                     /note="promoter for the E. coli lac operon"
     protein_bind    2715..2736
                     /label=CAP binding site
                     /bound_moiety="E. coli catabolite activator protein"
                     /note="CAP binding activates transcription in the presence
                     of cAMP."
     primer_bind     complement(2853..2870)
                     /label=L4440
                     /note="L4440 vector, forward primer"
     rep_origin      complement(3024..3609)
                     /direction=LEFT
                     /label=ori
                     /note="high-copy-number ColE1/pMB1/pBR322/pUC origin of
                     replication"
     primer_bind     complement(3104..3123)
                     /label=pBR322ori-F
                     /note="pBR322 origin, forward primer"
     CDS             complement(3780..4640)
                     /codon_start=1
                     /gene="bla"
                     /product="beta-lactamase"
                     /label=AmpR
                     /note="confers resistance to ampicillin, carbenicillin, and
                     related antibiotics"
                     /translation="MSIQHFRVALIPFFAAFCLPVFAHPETLVKVKDAEDQLGARVGYI
                     ELDLNSGKILESFRPEERFPMMSTFKVLLCGAVLSRIDAGQEQLGRRIHYSQNDLVEYS
                     PVTEKHLTDGMTVRELCSAAITMSDNTAANLLLTTIGGPKELTAFLHNMGDHVTRLDRW
                     EPELNEAIPNDERDTTMPVAMATTLRKLLTGELLTLASRQQLIDWMEADKVAGPLLRSA
                     LPAGWFIADKSGAGERGSRGIIAALGPDGKPSRIVVIYTTGSQATMDERNRQIAEIGAS
                     LIKHW"
     primer_bind     4403..4422
                     /label=Amp-R
                     /note="Ampicillin resistance gene, reverse primer"
     promoter        complement(4641..4745)
                     /gene="bla"
                     /label=AmpR promoter
     primer_bind     complement(4820..4839)
                     /label=pRS-marker
                     /note="pRS vectors, use to sequence yeast selectable
                     marker"
     enhancer        5011..5
                     /label=CMV enhancer
                     /note="human cytomegalovirus immediate early enhancer"
ORIGIN
        1 ccatggtgat gcggttttgg cagtacatca atgggcgtgg atagcggttt gactcacggg
       61 gatttccaag tctccacccc attgacgtca atgggagttt gttttggcac caaaatcaac
      121 gggactttcc aaaatgtcgt aacaactccg ccccattgac gcaaatgggc ggtaggcgtg
      181 tacggtggga ggtctatata agcagagctc tctggctaac tagagaaccc actgcttact
      241 ggcttatcga aattaatacg actcactata gggagaccca agctggctag aattacctca
      301 tatagcatac attatacgaa gttatcggag gaattggctc gaggaattgc ccttgccacc
      361 atggtgcgct cctccaagaa cgtcatcaag gagttcatgc gcttcaaggt gcgcatggag
      421 ggcaccgtga acggccacga gttcgagatc gagggcgagg gcgagggccg cccctacgag
      481 ggccacaaca ccgtgaagct gaaggtgacc aagggcggcc ccctgccctt cgcctgggac
      541 atcctgtccc cccagttcca gtacggctcc aaggtgtacg tgaagcaccc cgccgacatc
      601 cccgactaca agaagctgtc cttccccgag ggcttcaagt gggagcgcgt gatgaacttc
      661 gaggacggcg gcgtggtgac cgtgacccaa gactcctccc tgcaggacgg ctgcttcatc
      721 tacaaggtga agttcatcgg cgtgaacttc ccctccgacg gccccgtaat gcagaagaag
      781 accatgggct gggaggcctc caccgagcgc ctgtaccccc gcgacggcgt gctgaagggc
      841 gagatccaca aggccctgaa gctgaaggac ggcggccact acctggtgga gttcaagtcc
      901 atctacatgg ccaagaagcc cgtgcagctg cccggctact actacgtgga ctccaagctg
      961 gacatcacct cccacaacga ggactacacc atcgtggagc agtacgagcg caccgagggc
     1021 cgccaccacc tgttcctgta gcggcctcga ctaagggcaa ttcgggagct cggtaagcct
     1081 atccctaacc ctctcctcgg tctcgattct agccatcatc accatcacca ttgaagctcg
     1141 ctatcagcct cgactgtgcc ttctagttgc cagccatctg ttgtttgccc ctcccccgtg
     1201 ccttccttga ccctggaagg tgccactccc actgtccttt cctaataaaa tgaggaaatt
     1261 gcatcgcatt gtctgagtag gtgtcattct attctggggg gtggggtggg gcaggacagc
     1321 aagggggagg attgggaaga caatagcagg catgctgggg attctagaag atccggctgc
     1381 taacaaagcc cgaaaggaag ctgagttggc tgctgccacc gctgagcaat aactagcata
     1441 accccttggg gcctctaaac gggtcttgag gggttttttg ctgaaaggag gaactatatc
     1501 cggatatccc agcggccgcg gtaccataac ttcgtatagc atacattata cgaagttatg
     1561 tttcggaatt cggcttcgag atctggtcgc caccatggtg agcaagggcg aggagctgtt
     1621 caccggggtg gtgcccatcc tggtcgagct ggacggcgac gtaaacggcc acaagttcag
     1681 cgtgtccggc gagggcgagg gcgatgccac ctacggcaag ctgaccctga agttcatctg
     1741 caccaccggc aagctgcccg tgccctggcc caccctcgtg accaccctga cctacggcgt
     1801 gcagtgcttc agccgctacc ccgaccacat gaagcagcac gacttcttca agtccgccat
     1861 gcccgaaggc tacgtccagg agcgcaccat cttcttcaag gacgacggca actacaagac
     1921 ccgcgccgag gtgaagttcg agggcgacac cctggtgaac cgcatcgagc tgaagggcat
     1981 cgacttcaag gaggacggca acatcctggg gcacaagctg gagtacaact acaacagcca
     2041 caacgtctat atcatggccg acaagcagaa gaacggcatc aaggtgaact tcaagatccg
     2101 ccacaacatc gaggacggca gcgtgcagct cgccgaccac taccagcaga acacccccat
     2161 cggcgacggc cccgtgctgc tgcccgacaa ccactacctg agcacccagt ccgccctgag
     2221 caaagacccc aacgagaagc gcgatcacat ggtcctgctg gagttcgtga ccgccgccgg
     2281 gatcactctc ggcatggacg agctgtacaa gtaaagcggc cagatctcta gaagccgaat
     2341 tcgattccac ccgccttcta tgaaaggttg ggcttcggaa tcgttttccg ggacgccggc
     2401 tggatgatcc tccagcgcgg ggatctcatg ctggagttct tcgcccaccc caacttgttt
     2461 attgcagctt ataatggtta caaataaagc aatagcatca caaatttcac aaataaagca
     2521 tttttttcac tgcattctag ttgtggtttg tccaaactca tcaatgtatc ttatcatgtc
     2581 tgtataccgt cgacctctag ctagagcttg gcgtaatcat ggtcatagct gtttcctgtg
     2641 tgaaattgtt atccgctcac aattccacac aacatacgag ccggaagcat aaagtgtaaa
     2701 gcctggggtg cctaatgagt gagctaactc acattaattg cgttgcgctc actgcccgct
     2761 ttccagtcgg gaaacctgtc gtgccagctg cattaatgaa tcggccaacg cgcggggaga
     2821 ggcggtttgc gtattgggcg ctcttccgct tcctcgctca ctgactcgct gcgctcggtc
     2881 gttcggctgc ggcgagcggt atcagctcac tcaaaggcgg taatacggtt atccacagaa
     2941 tcaggggata acgcaggaaa gaacatgtga gcaaaaggcc agcaaaaggc caggaaccgt
     3001 aaaaaggccg cgttgctggc gtttttccat aggctccgcc cccctgacga gcatcacaaa
     3061 aatcgacgct caagtcagag gtggcgaaac ccgacaggac tataaagata ccaggcgttt
     3121 ccccctggaa gctccctcgt gcgctctcct gttccgaccc tgccgcttac cggatacctg
     3181 tccgcctttc tcccttcggg aagcgtggcg ctttctcata gctcacgctg taggtatctc
     3241 agttcggtgt aggtcgttcg ctccaagctg ggctgtgtgc acgaaccccc cgttcagccc
     3301 gaccgctgcg ccttatccgg taactatcgt cttgagtcca acccggtaag acacgactta
     3361 tcgccactgg cagcagccac tggtaacagg attagcagag cgaggtatgt aggcggtgct
     3421 acagagttct tgaagtggtg gcctaactac ggctacacta gaagaacagt atttggtatc
     3481 tgcgctctgc tgaagccagt taccttcgga aaaagagttg gtagctcttg atccggcaaa
     3541 caaaccaccg ctggtagcgg tttttttgtt tgcaagcagc agattacgcg cagaaaaaaa
     3601 ggatctcaag aagatccttt gatcttttct acggggtctg acgctcagtg gaacgaaaac
     3661 tcacgttaag ggattttggt catgagatta tcaaaaagga tcttcaccta gatcctttta
     3721 aattaaaaat gaagttttaa atcaatctaa agtatatatg agtaaacttg gtctgacagt
     3781 taccaatgct taatcagtga ggcacctatc tcagcgatct gtctatttcg ttcatccata
     3841 gttgcctgac tccccgtcgt gtagataact acgatacggg agggcttacc atctggcccc
     3901 agtgctgcaa tgataccgcg agacccacgc tcaccggctc cagatttatc agcaataaac
     3961 cagccagccg gaagggccga gcgcagaagt ggtcctgcaa ctttatccgc ctccatccag
     4021 tctattaatt gttgccggga agctagagta agtagttcgc cagttaatag tttgcgcaac
     4081 gttgttgcca ttgctacagg catcgtggtg tcacgctcgt cgtttggtat ggcttcattc
     4141 agctccggtt cccaacgatc aaggcgagtt acatgatccc ccatgttgtg caaaaaagcg
     4201 gttagctcct tcggtcctcc gatcgttgtc agaagtaagt tggccgcagt gttatcactc
     4261 atggttatgg cagcactgca taattctctt actgtcatgc catccgtaag atgcttttct
     4321 gtgactggtg agtactcaac caagtcattc tgagaatagt gtatgcggcg accgagttgc
     4381 tcttgcccgg cgtcaatacg ggataatacc gcgccacata gcagaacttt aaaagtgctc
     4441 atcattggaa aacgttcttc ggggcgaaaa ctctcaagga tcttaccgct gttgagatcc
     4501 agttcgatgt aacccactcg tgcacccaac tgatcttcag catcttttac tttcaccagc
     4561 gtttctgggt gagcaaaaac aggaaggcaa aatgccgcaa aaaagggaat aagggcgaca
     4621 cggaaatgtt gaatactcat actcttcctt tttcaatatt attgaagcat ttatcagggt
     4681 tattgtctca tgagcggata catatttgaa tgtatttaga aaaataaaca aataggggtt
     4741 ccgcgcacat ttccccgaaa agtgccacct gacgtcgacg gatcgggaga tctcccgatc
     4801 ccctatggtg cactctcagt acaatctgct ctgatgccgc atagttaagc cagtatctgc
     4861 tccctgcttg tgtgttggag gtcgctgagt agtgcgcgag caaaatttaa gctacaacaa
     4921 ggcaaggctt gaccgacaat tgcatgaaga atctgcttag ggttaggcgt tttgcgctgc
     4981 ttcgcgatgt acgggccaga tatacgcgtt gacattgatt attgactagt tattaatagt
     5041 aatcaattac ggggtcatta gttcatagcc catatatgga gttccgcgtt acataactta
     5101 cggtaaatgg cccgcctggc tgaccgccca acgacccccg cccattgacg tcaataatga
     5161 cgtatgttcc catagtaacg ccaataggga ctttccattg acgtcaatgg gtggagtatt
     5221 tacggtaaac tgcccacttg gcagtacatc aagtgtatca tatgccaagt acgcccccta
     5281 ttgacgtcaa tgacggtaaa tggcccgcct ggcattatgc ccagtacatg accttatggg
     5341 actttcctac ttggcagtac atctacgtat tagtcatcgc tatta
//
