>Addgene plasmid #45150 | Cre Stoplight | addgene partial sequence | sequence record 63879 | SV40pA-R 5'-GAAATTTGTGATGCTATTGC-3'
AGTTGGGGTGGGCGAAGAACTCCAGCATGAGATCCCCGCGCTGGAGGATCATCCAGCCGGCGTCCCGGAA
AACGATTCCGAAGCCCAACCTTTCATAGAAGGCGGGTGGAATCGAATTCGGCTTCTAGAGATCTGGCCGC
TTTACTTGTACAGCTCGTCCATGCCGAGAGTGATCCCGGCGGCGGTCACGAACTCCAGCAGGACCATGTG
ATCGCGCTTCTCGTTGGGGTCTTTGCTCAGGGCGGACTGGGTGCTCAGGTAGTGGTTGTCGGGCAGCAGC
ACGGGGCCGTCGCCGATGGGGGTGTTCTGCTGGTAGTGGTCGGCGAGCTGCACGCTGCCGTCCTCGATGT
TGTGGCGGATCTTGAAGTTCACCTTGATGCCGTTCTTCTGCTTGTCGGCCATGATATAGACGTTGTGGCT
GTTGTAGTTGTACTCCAGCTTGTGCCCCAGGATGTTGCCGTCCTCCTTGAAGTCGATGCCCTTCAGCTCG
ATGCGGTTCACCAGGGTGTCGCCCTCGAACTTCACCTCGGCGCGGGTCTTGTAGTTGCCGTCGTCCTTGA
AGAAGATGGTGCGCTCCTGGACGTAGCCTTCGGGCATGGCGGACTTGAAGAAGTCGTGCTGCTTCATGTG
GTCGGGGTAGCGGCTGAAGCACTGCACGCCGTAGGTCAGGGTGGTCACGAGGGTGGGCCAGGGCACGGGC
AGCTTGCCGGTGGTGCAGATGAACTTCAGGGTCAGCTTGCCGTAGGTGGCATCGCCCTCGCCCTCGCCGG
ACACGCTGAACTTGTGGCCGTTTACGTCGCCGTCCAGCTCGACCAGGATGGGCACCACCCCGGTGAACAG
CTCCTCGCCCTTGCTCACCATGGTG
