>Addgene plasmid #45150 | Cre Stoplight | addgene partial sequence | sequence record 64662 | BGH-rev 5'-TAGAAGGCACAGTCGAGG-3'
GGTGATGATGGCTAGAATCGAGACCGAGGAGAGGGTTAGGGATAGGCTTACCGAGCTCCCGAATTGCCCT
TAGTCGAGGCCGCTACAGGAACAGGTGGTGGCGGCCCTCGGTGCGCTCGTACTGCTCCACGATGGTGTAG
TCCTCGTTGTGGGAGGTGATGTCCAGCTTGGAGTCCACGTAGTAGTAGCCGGGCAGCTGCACGGGCTTCT
TGGCCATGTAGATGGACTTGAACTCCACCAGGTAGTGGCCGCCGTCCTTCAGCTTCAGGGCCTTGTGGAT
CTCGCCCTTCAGCACGCCGTCGCGGGGGTACAGGCGCTCGGTGGAGGCCTCCCAGCCCATGGTCTTCTTC
TGCATTACGGGGCCGTCGGAGGGGAAGTTCACGCCGATGAACTTCACCTTGTAGATGAAGCAGCCGTCCT
GCAGGGAGGAGTCCTGGGTCACGGTCACCACGCCGCCGTCCTCGAAGTTCATCACGCGCTCCCACTTGAA
GCCCTCGGGGAAGGACAGCTTCTTGTAGTCGGGGATGTCGGCGGGGTGCTTCACGTACACCTTGGAGCCG
TACTGGAACTGGGGGGACAGGATGTCCCAGGCGAAGGGCAGGGGGCCGCCCTTGGTCACCTTCAGCTTCA
CGGTGTTGTGGCCCTCGTAGGGGCGGCCCTCGCCCTCGCCCTCGATCTCGAACTCGTGGCCGTTCACGGT
GCCCTCCATGCGCACCTTGAAGCGCATGAACTCCTTGATGACGTTCTTGGAGGAGCGCACCATGGTGGCA
AGGGCAATTCCTCGAGCCAATTCCTCCGATAACTTCGTATAATGTATGCTATATGAGGTAATTCTAGCCA
GCTTGGGTCTCCCTATAGTGAGTCGTATTAATTTCGATAAGCCAGTAAGCAGTGGGTTCTCTAGTTAGCC
AGAGAGCTCTGCTTATATAGACCTCCCACCGTACACGCCTACCGCCCATTTGCGTCAATGGGGCGGA
